>Addgene plasmid #227533 | pEPMS1CB0001 | addgene full sequence | sequence record 455185 | Addgene NGS Result
ACCGCTGTTGAGATCCAGTTCGATGTAACCCACTCGTGCACCCAACTGATCTTCAGCATCTTTTACTTTC
ACCAGCGTTTCTGGGTGAGCAAAAACAGGAAGGCAAAATGCCGCAAAAAAGGGAATAAGGGCGACACGGA
AATGTTGAATACTCATACTCTTCCTTTTTCAATATTATTGAAGCATTTATCAAGGTTATTGTCTCATGAG
CGGATACATATTTGAATGTATTTAGAAAAATAAACAAATAGGGGTTCCGCGCACGAATTGGCCAGCGCTG
CCATTTTTGGGGTGAGGCCGTTCGCGGCCGAGGGGCGCAGCCCCTGGGGGGATGGGAGGCCCGCGTTAGC
GGGCCGGGAGGGTTCGAGAAGGGGGGGCACCCCCCTTCGGCGTGCGCGGTCACGCGCACAGGGCGCAGCC
CTGGTTAAAAACAAGGTTTATAAATATTGGTTTAAAAGCAGGTTAAAAGACAGGTTAGCGGTGGCCGAAA
AACGGGCGGAAACCCTTGCAAATGCTGGATTTTCTGCCTGTGGACAGCCCCTCAAATGTCAATAGGTGCG
CCCCTCATCTGTCAGCACTCTGCCCCTCAAGTGTCAAGGATCGCGCCCCTCATCTGTCAGTAGTCGCGCC
CCTCAAGTGTCAATACCGCAGGGCACTTATCCCCAGGCTTGTCCACATCATCTGTGGGAAACTCGCGTAA
AATCAGGCGTTTTCGCCGATTTGCGAGGCTGGCCAGCTCCACGTCGCCGGCCGAAATCGAGCCTGCCCCT
CATCTGTCAACGCCGCGCCGGGTGAGTCGGCCCCTCAAGTGTCAACGTCCGCCCCTCATCTGTCAGTGAG
GGCCAAGTTTTCCGCGAGGTATCCACAACGCCGGCGGCCGCGGTGTCTCGCACACGGCTTCGACGGCGTT
TCTGGCGCGTTTGCAGGGCCATAGACGGCCGCCAGCCCAGCGGCGAGGGCAACCAGCCCGGTGAGCGTCG
CAAAGGAGATCCTGATCTGACTGATGGGCTGCCTGTATCGAGTGGTGATTTTGTGCCGAGCTGCCGGTCG
GGGAGCTGTTGGCTGGCTGGTGGCAGGATATATTGTGGTGTAAACAAATTGACGCTTAGACAACTTAATA
ACACATTGCGGACGTTTTTAATGTACTGGGGTGGATGCAGTGGGCCCCACTCTGTGAAGACAATGCCGAA
TTCGGATCCGGAGGTCAACATGGTGGAGCACGACACTCTGGTCTACTCCAAAAATGTCAAAGATACAGTC
TCAGAAGATCAAAGGGCTATTGAGACTTTTCAACAAAGGATAATTTCGGGAAACCTCCTCGGATTCCATT
GCCCAGCTATCTGTCACTTCATCGAAAGGACAGTAGAAAAGGAAGGTGGCTCCTACAAATGCCATCATTG
CGATAAAGGAAAGGCTATCATTCAAGATCTCTCTGCCGACAGTGGTCCCAAAGATGGACCCCCACCCACG
AGGAGCATCGTGGAAAAAGAAGAGGTTCCAACCACGTCTACAAAGCAAGTGGATTGATGTGACATCTCCA
CTGACGTAAGGGATGACGCACAATCCCACTATCCTTCGCAAGACCCTTCCTCTATATAAGGAAGTTCATT
TCATTTGGAGAGGACACGCTCGAGTATAAGAGCTCATTTTTACAACAATTACCAACAACAACAAACAACA
AACAACATTACAATTACATTTACAATTATCGATACAATGTGGAAATTAAAAATTGGTGAAAAAAATGGAA
AGCTGGAAATTGGTGACGGAAATGGCGATGAATATTTGTATAGTACCAACAATTTCGTAGGGAGACAAAC
ATGGGAGTTTGATCCAAGTGCAGGCACACAGGAAGAACGTGACCAAATCGAAAGGATTCGAGAGCAATTC
TTGAACAATAAGAAGAAACTCGATATCCATTGTTGTGGTGACTTGCTCATGCGAACCCAGCTTATCAAGG
AAAGCCAGATTGATCTTACTAGCGAACTTCTAGTGAGACTCAAAGATGAAGAAGATGTTAACTATGAAGC
TGTGACAATGGCGGTAAAAAAAGCGGTCCTCTTGAACCGTGCAATTCAAGCTTGGGACGGTCATTGGCCA
GCTGAAAATGCCGGTCCCCTTTTTTTTACCCCTCCTCTGATAATTGCCTTGTACATTAGTGGTACAGTGG
ATACAATTTTAACAAAAGAACACCAAAAGGAGATGATTCGCTACATGTACATCCATCAGAATGAAGATGG
AGGATGGGGATTCTATATATCGGGGAAAAGCACGATGATTGGAAGTGCATTGAACTATGTGGCTCTAAGA
CTTCTTGGAGAAGCTTCACCAACTGATGATGATGACATTGGTGCTCTTGCTAGAGGCCATAAATGGATAT
TTGATCACGGCGGTGCTACATCCATCCCTTCATGGGGCAAGGTTTATCTCGCGGTGCTTGGGGTATATGA
ATGGGAAGGCTGCAATCCTCTGCCTCCTGAATTTTGGCTATTTCCTTCCTTTTTGCCTTATCATCCAGCA
AAAATGTGGTGTTACTGTAGAACGACATACATGCCGATGTCACACTTGTATGGTAAAAGCTACCATGGGC
CTATTACTGATCTTGTTTTGTCTTTAAGAAAAGAGATTCACACCCTTCCTTACCACCAGATTAACTGGAA
CAAACAACGACATAATTGTTGTAAGTTGGATCTATACTACCCTCATTCTTCCATACAAGATATGTTATGG
GATAGTCTGCACTATTTTTGTGAACCACTTGTCAAAAAATGGCCCTTGAATAAGCTAAGAGAGAAGGGAC
TCAAAAGAGTGGTTGACCTAATGCGTTATGGATCCGAAGAAGGACGTTACATAGGCATGGGTTGTGTTGA
CAAGGCTTTACAAATGATGTGTTTTTATGCCGAGGATCCAAATGGGATTGACTTCAAACACCACCTGGCT
AGAGTCCCTGATTACTTGTGGCTGGCAGAAGATGGTATGAAGATGCAAAGTTTCGGTAGTCAGTTATGGG
ATTGCACTCTTGTAACTCAAGCAATTATGGCCAGTAATATGGTTGATGAGTATGGAGATTCACTCAAAAA
AGCCCACTTTTACTTAAAACAGTCACAGATTAAAGAGAACCCTAAAGGCGATTTCACAAAAATGTGTCGT
TTATTCACGAAAGGGGCATGGACTTTCTCTGATCAAGACCATGGATGGGTTGTATCAGATTGCACTGCAG
AAGCTTTGATTTGTTTATTGGCATTGTCACAAATGCCACAAGATATTGCGGGCGAAAAGGCTGAAGTTGA
TAGATTATATGATGCTGTGAATGTCCTCCTTTACCTACAAAGTCCTGAAAGTGGTGGTTTCGCTATTTGG
GAGCCACCAGTTCCAAAACCATATTTACAGATGTTGAACCCTTCAGAACTTTTTGCAGACATAGTGGTTG
AGAAAGAGCATGTTGAATGTACTGGATCCATAATCCAAGCATTGAATTCATTCAAAAATCTGCACCCACG
ACACCGTGAGAAAGAAATAGAAGCTGCTATCGAGAAAGGCATACGTTTTTTGGAAAACAAACAACAAAAT
GATGGTTCATGGTACGGTTATTGGGGTATTTGTTTTCTCTATGGCACATTTTTTGTGCTGCAAGGTTTAG
TATCATGCGGGAAAACATATGAAAATAGTGAAACCGTTCGAAAAGCTGTCAATTTTTTGCTCTCAACACA
GAATTCAGAAGGTGGTTGGGGAGAGAGTTTTGAGTCATGCCCTCAAGAGAAATTCATACCTTTGGAAGGA
AATAGAACAAATTTGGTGCAAACTTCATGGGCCATGCTTGGACTTCTCTATGGTGGACAGGTTGAAAGGG
ATGTAACACCGTTACACAAGGCAGCAAAATTGCTCATTAATGGACAATTGGATAATGGAGATTTTCCTCA
ACAGGAAATAACGGGAGTGTACATGAAAAACTGCATGTTACATTATCCAGAATATAGGAACACTTTTCCG
TTATGGGCGTTAGGAGAATACCGCAACCGTGTTTGGTTGCCAAAGCAACAAGTCGGTTCGTAAGTCGACC
GGCTGCTAACAAAGCCCGAGCTTCTCTAGCTAGAGTCGATCGACAAGCTCGAGTTTCTCCATAATAATGT
GTGAGTAGTTCCCAGATAAGGGAATTAGGGTTCCTATAGGGTTTCGCTCATGTGTTGAGCATATAAGAAA
CCCTTAGTATGTATTTGTATTTGTAAAATACTTCTATCAATAAAATTTCTAATTCCTAAAACCAAAATCC
AGTACTAAAATCCAGATCGCTGCAATTGTCTTCTGCACGAAGTGGTTTAAACTATCAGTGTTTGACAGGA
TATATTGGCGGGTAAACCTAAGAGAAAAGAGCGTTTATTAGAATAATCGGATATTTAAAAGGGCGTGAAA
AGGTTTATCCGTTCGTCCATTTGTATGTGCATGCCAACCACAGGGTTCCCCAGATCAGGCGCTGGCTGCT
GAACCCCCAGCCGGAACTGACCCCACAAGGCCCTAGCGTTTGCAATGCACCAGGTCATCATTGACCCAGG
CGTGTTCCACCAGGCCGCTGCCTCGCAACTCTTCGCAGGCTTCGCCGACCTGCTCGCGCCACTTCTTCAC
GCGGGTGGAATCCGATCCGCACATGAGGCGGAAGGTTTCCAGCTTGAGCGGGTACGGCTCCCGGTGCGAG
CTGAAATAGTCGAACATCCGTCGGGCCGTCGGCGACAGCTTGCGGTACTTCTCCCATATGAATTTCGTGT
AGTGGTCGCCAGCAAACAGCACGACGATTTCCTCGTCGATCAGGACCTGGCAACGGGACGTTTTCTTGCC
ACGGTCCAGGACGCGGAAGCGGTGCAGCAGCGACACCGATTCCAGGTGCCCAACGCGGTCGGACGTGAAG
CCCATCGCCGTCGCCTGTAGGCGCGACAGGCATTCCTCGGCCTTCGTGTAATACCGGCCATTGATCGACC
AGCCCAGGTCCTGGCAAAGCTCGTAGAACGTGAAGGTGATCGGCTCGCCGATAGGGGTGCGCTTCGCGTA
CTCCAACACCTGCTGCCACACCAGTTCGTCATCGTCGGCCCGCAGCTCGACGCCGGTGTAGGTGATCTTC
ACGTCCTTGTTGACGTGGAAAATGACCTTGTTTTGCAGCGCCTCGCGCGGGATTTTCTTGTTGCGCGTGG
TGAACAGGGCAGAGCGGGCCGTGTCGTTTGGCATCGCTCGCATCGTGTCCGGCCACGGCGCAATATCGAA
CAAGGAAAGCTGCATTTCCTTGATCTGCTGCTTCGTGTGTTTCAGCAACGCGGCCTGCTTGGCCTCGCTG
ACCTGTTTTGCCAGGTCCTCGCCGGCGGTTTTTCGCTTCTTGGTCGTCATAGTTCCTCGCGTGTCGATGG
TCATCGACTTCGCCAAACCTGCCGCCTCCTGTTCAAGACGACGCGAACGCTCCACGGCGGCCGATGGCGC
GGGCAGGGCAGGGGGAGCCAGTTGCACGCTGTCGCGCTCGATCTTGGCCGTAGCTTGCTGGACCATCGAG
CCGACGGACTGGAAGGTTTCGCGGGGCGCACGCATGACGGTGCGGCTTGCGATGGTTTCGGCATCCTCGG
CGGAAAACCCCGCGTCGATCAGTTCTTGCCTGTATGCCTTCCGGTCAAACGTCCGATTCATTCACCCTCC
TTGCGGGATTGCCCCGACTCACGCCGGGGCAATGTGCCCTTATTCCTGATTTGACCCGCCTGGTGCCTTG
GTGTCCAGATAATCCACCTTATCGGCAATGAAGTCGGTCCCGTAGACCGTCTGGCCGTCCTTCTCGTACT
TGGTATTCCGAATCTTGCCCTGCACGAATACCAGCGACCCCTTGCCCAAATACTTGCCGTGGGCCTCGGC
CTGAGAGCCAAAACACTTGATGCGGAAGAAGTCGGTGCGCTCCTGCTTGTCGCCGGCATCGTTGCGCCAC
ATCTAGGATCTGCCAGGAACCGTAAAAAGGCCGCGTTGCTGGCGTTTTTCCATAGGCTCCGCCCCCCTGA
CGAGCATCACAAAAATCGACGCTCAAGTCAGAGGTGGCGAAACCCGACAGGACTATAAAGATACCAGGCG
TTTCCCCCTGGAAGCTCCCTCGTGCGCTCTCCTGTTCCGACCCTGCCGCTTACCGGATACCTGTCCGCCT
TTCTCCCTTCGGGAAGCGTGGCGCTTTCTCATAGCTCACGCTGTAGGTATCTCAGTTCGGTGTAGGTCGT
TCGCTCCAAGCTGGGCTGTGTGCACGAACCCCCCGTTCAGCCCGACCGCTGCGCCTTATCCGGTAACTAT
CGTCTTGAGTCCAACCCGGTAAGACACGACTTATCGCCACTGGCAGCAGCCACTGGTAACAGGATTAGCA
GAGCGAGGTATGTAGGCGGTGCTACAGAGTTCTTGAAGTGGTGGCCTAACTACGGCTACACTAGAAGAAC
AGTATTTGGTATCTGCGCTCTGCTGAAGCCAGTTACCTTCGGAAAAAGAGTTGGTAGCTCTTGATCCGGC
AAACAAACCACCGCTGGTAGCGGTGGTTTTTTTGTTTGCAAGCAGCAGATTACGCGCAGAAAAAAAGGAT
CTCAAGAAGATCCTTTGATCTTTTCTACGGGGTCTGACGCTCAGTGGAACGAAAACTCACGTTAAGGGAT
TTTGGTCATGAGATTATCAAAAAGGATCTTCACCTAGATCCTTTTAAATTAAAAATGAAGTTTTAAATCA
ATCTAAAGTATATATGAGTAAACTTGGTCTGACAGTTACCAATGCTTAATCAGTGAGGCACCTATCTCAG
CGATCTGTCTATTTCGTTCATCCATAGTTGCCTGACTCCCCGTCGTGTAGATAACTACGATACGGGAGGG
CTTACCATCTGGCCCCAGTGCTGCAATGATACCGCGAGAACCACGCTCACCGGCTCCAGATTTATCAGCA
ATAAACCAGCCAGCCGGAAGGGCCGAGCGCAGAAGTGGTCCTGCAACTTTATCCGCCTCCATCCAGTCTA
TTAATTGTTGCCGGGAAGCTAGAGTAAGTAGTTCGCCAGTTAATAGTTTGCGCAACGTTGTTGCCATTGC
TACAGGCATCGTGGTGTCACGCTCGTCGTTTGGTATGGCTTCATTCAGCTCCGGTTCCCAACGATCAAGG
CGAGTTACATGATCCCCCATGTTGTGCAAAAAAGCGGTTAGCTCCTTCGGTCCTCCGATCGTTGTCAGAA
GTAAGTTGGCCGCAGTGTTATCACTCATGGTTATGGCAGCACTGCATAATTCTCTTACTGTCATGCCATC
CGTAAGATGCTTTTCTGTGACTGGTGAGTACTCAACCAAGTCATTCTGAGAATAGTGTATGCGGCGACCG
AGTTGCTCTTGCCCGGCGTCAATACGGGATAATACCGCGCCACATAGCAGAACTTTAAAAGTGCTCATCA
TTGGAAAACGTTCTTCGGGGCGAAAACTCTCAAGGATCTT
Features (pLannotate 1.2.2; 14 found; start..end, strand, type, name):
    157..261     -  promoter       AmpR promoter: bla
    348..979     -  rep_origin     oriV: incP origin of replication
   1071..1095    +  misc_feature   LB T-DNA repeat: left border repeat from nopaline C58 T-DNA
   1281..1626    +  promoter       CaMV 35S promoter: strong constitutive promoter from cauliflower mosaic virus
   1578..1624    +  promoter       minimal CaMV 35S promoter: minimal 35S promoter from cauliflower mosaic virus
   1655..1708    +  misc_feature   TMV Ω: translational enhancer from the tobacco mosaic virus 5'-leader sequence (Gallie et al., 1988)
   1717..4041    +  CDS            DDS: DADIS_PANGI - Also known as DS
   4062..4079    +  CDS            SET1 (fragment): solubility-enhancement tag derived from T7 phage gene 10B
   4114..4288    +  polyA_signal   CaMV poly(A) signal: cauliflower mosaic virus polyadenylation signal
   4333..4357    +  misc_feature   RB T-DNA repeat: right border repeat from nopaline C58 T-DNA
   4469..4489    -  CDS            TetR (fragment): tetracycline resistance regulatory protein; tetR
   4516..5661    -  CDS            trfA: TRFA_ECOLX - Experimental evidence at protein level: Swiss-Prot protein existence level 1. Also involved in plasmid copy number control, promoting intermolecular coupling of protein bound iterons at oriV, which inhibits replication initiation. From Escherichia coli.
   5997..6585    -  rep_origin     ori: high-copy-number ColE1/pMB1/pBR322/pUC origin of replication
   6756..156     -  CDS            AmpR (across the origin): β-lactamase; bla; confers resistance to ampicillin, carbenicillin, and related antibiotics
