[The description below was written by a language model from this plasmid's Addgene catalogue record and pLannotate feature annotations shown in this document.]
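Description:
pEPMS1CB0001 is a Golden Gate (MoClo) Level 1, position 1 plant expression plasmid built in the pICH47732 backbone. It is a binary-type vector: the transcription unit lies between left and right border repeats from nopaline C58 T-DNA, so it can be transferred into plant cells by Agrobacterium. The backbone carries two replication systems, a high-copy ColE1/pUC-type origin for propagation in E. coli and the broad-host-range incP oriV with its trfA replication initiator gene, which supports maintenance in Agrobacterium. Selection in bacteria is through the β-lactamase gene (ampicillin resistance) driven by its own promoter.

The payload is a single transcription unit, 35Sshort_TMV_CoTXSS_35S. A short cauliflower mosaic virus 35S promoter is fused to the tobacco mosaic virus Ω 5′ leader, which acts as a translational enhancer, and these drive the CoTXSS coding sequence from Calendula officinalis, followed by the CaMV 35S terminator/polyadenylation signal. Internal BsaI sites in the coding sequence were removed by silent mutation to make it compatible with BsaI-based assembly, and the flanking BsaI cloning sites were destroyed during assembly. Automated annotation labels the roughly 2.3 kb open reading frame by similarity to dammarenediol II synthase from Panax ginseng, which suggests that the insert is an oxidosqualene cyclase-type triterpene synthase, although the record does not spell out the enzyme's function. The short "SET1" and "TetR" fragment hits are probably incidental matches. The associated work concerns triterpenoid biosynthesis in Calendula, and the construct is suited to strong constitutive expression of this gene in plants, either directly or after assembly into Level 2 multigene constructs.
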