Addgene plasmid #227533: pEPMS1CB0001
Purpose: Level 1 - Position 1 with 35S promoter and terminator for plant expression
Depositing lab: Nicola Patron. Depositing organization: Earlham Institute. Publication: Biosynthesis and bioactivity of anti-inflammatory triterpenoids in Calendula officinalis. Golubova D, Salmon M, Su H, Tansley C, Kaithakottil GG, Linsmith G, Schudoma C, Swarbreck D, O'Connell MA, Patron NJ. Nat Commun. 2025 Jul 28;16(1):6941. doi: 10.1038/s41467-025-62269-w. PubMed 40721615.
Backbone
  Vector backbone: pICH47732
  Vector type: Plant Expression
Growth in bacteria
  Bacterial resistance: Ampicillin, 100 μg/mL
  Growth temperature: 37°C
  Growth strain: DH5alpha
  Copy number: High Copy
Gene/Insert
  Gene/Insert name: 35Sshort_TMV_CoTXSS_35S
  Species: Calendula officinalis
  Mutation: BsaI sites removed by silent mutation
  Promoter: 35Sshort_TMV (pICH51277)
  Cloning method: Restriction Enzyme; 5′ cloning site BsaI (destroyed during cloning); 3′ cloning site BsaI (destroyed during cloning)
Terms and licenses: Academic/Nonprofit Terms; Industry Terms: Not Available to Industry
How to cite: pEPMS1CB0001 was a gift from Nicola Patron (Addgene plasmid # 227533 ; http://n2t.net/addgene:227533 ; RRID:Addgene_227533)
